>Addgene plasmid #197690 | pMC-1-Ugi1-11 | addgene full sequence | sequence record 391017 | Addgene NGS Result
GTCAGTGAGCGAGGAAGCGGAAGAGCGCCCAATACGCAAACCGCCTCTCCCCGCGCGTTGGCCGATTCAT
TAATCACTCTGTGGTCTCAGGAGCTTAATTTCTTCTTTCTTTTTTTTTACCCTTTTCCTGTAAATAAATG
TTGCACCAATTACAACTTACAACCCCAAGCTTAAAGAAAGAGATCTTCTCCAATTTGCTGGCTCAGCAGC
CGCAAAACCTACCTCATAACACGAGGCTTGAAGGGGCAGGGCAGCACACAACACTTGGGAGGTGCATCGT
CTATTACTCAACAGGACAACTTATTCTAGCAGCAATCATGTTGAGATTTCAGGTGGATAAATCCAAAGAA
AGATTGGCGACCATCATCCCACTGAGGGAGAGAACACCCACCCAGAGTGATGATTATCCAAGGCATCATG
TTGTGGTTTCGACCGTATTGCAATAGCAAGTATCTCTTCCGTACGAATCATCATCCCCCGTGGGAGGCAG
TGAGTTGTTATTCGTGGTGATGCAGCTGAGTTTGTGTCGTCCACTGATCCTCTTCGCTTGAGACCACGAA
GTGGCTCTTCAGTGGACGAAAGGGCCTCGTGATACGCCTATTTTTATAGGTTAATGTCATGATAATAATG
GTTTCTTAGACGTCAGGTGGCACTTTTCGGGGAAATGTGCGCGGAACCCCTATTTGTTTATTTTTCTAAA
TACATTCAAATATGTATCCGCTCATGAGACAATAACCCTGATAAATGCTTCAATAATATTGAAAAAGGAA
GAGTATGCGCTCACGCAACTGGTCCAGAACCTTGACCGAACGCAGCGGTGGTAACGGCGCAGTGGCGGTT
TTCATGGCTTGTTATGACTGTTTTTTTTTGGGGTACAGTCTATGCCTCGGGCATCCAAGCAGCAAGCGCG
TTACGCCGTGGGTCGATGTTTGATGTTATGGAGCAGCAACGATGTTACGCAGCAGGGCAGTCGCCCTAAA
ACAAAGTTAAACATCATGAGGGAAGCGGTGATCGCCGAAGTATCGACTCAACTATCAGAGGTAGTTGGCG
TCATCGAGCGCCATCTCGAACCGACGTTGCTGGCCGTACATTTGTACGGCTCCGCAGTGGATGGCGGCCT
GAAGCCACACAGCGATATTGATTTGCTGGTTACGGTGACCGTAAGGCTTGATGAAACAACGCGGCGAGCT
TTGATCAACGACCTTTTGGAAACTTCGGCTTCCCCTGGAGAGAGCGAGATTCTCCGCGCTGTAGAAGTCA
CCATTGTTGTGCACGACGACATCATTCCGTGGCGTTATCCAGCTAAGCGCGAACTGCAATTTGGAGAATG
GCAGCGCAATGACATTCTTGCAGGTATCTTCGAGCCAGCCACGATCGACATTGATCTGGCTATCTTGCTG
ACAAAAGCAAGAGAACATAGCGTTGCCTTGGTAGGTCCAGCGGCGGAGGAACTCTTTGATCCGGTTCCTG
AACAGGATCTATTTGAGGCGCTAAATGAAACCTTAACGCTATGGAACTCGCCGCCCGACTGGGCTGGCGA
TGAGCGAAATGTAGTGCTTACGTTGTCCCGCATTTGGTACAGCGCAGTAACCGGCAAAATCGCGCCGAAG
GATGTCGCTGCCGACTGGGCAATGGAGCGCCTGCCGGCCCAGTATCAGCCCGTCATACTTGAAGCTAGAC
AGGCTTATCTTGGACAAGAAGAAGATCGCTTGGCCTCGCGCGCAGATCAGTTGGAAGAATTTGTCCATTA
CGTAAAAGGCGAGATCACCAAGGTAGTCGGCAAATAACTGTCAGACCAAGTTTACTCATATATACTTTAG
ATTGATTTAAAACTTCATTTTTAATTTAAAAGGATCTAGGTGAAGATCCTTTTTGATAATCTCATGACCA
AAATCCCTTAACGTGAGTTTTCGTTCCACTGAGCGTCAGACCCCGTAGAAAAGATCAAAGGATCTTCTTG
AGATCCTTTTTTTCTGCGCGTAATCTGCTGCTTGCAAACAAAAAAACCACCGCTACCAGCGGTGGTTTGT
TTGCCGGATCAAGAGCTACCAACTCTTTTTCCGAAGGTAACTGGCTTCAGCAGAGCGCAGATACCAAATA
CTGTTCTTCTAGTGTAGCCGTAGTTAGGCCACCACTTCAAGAACTCTGTAGCACCGCCTACATACCTCGC
TCTGCTAATCCTGTTACCAGTGGCTGCTGCCAGTGGCGATAAGTCGTGTCTTACCGGGTTGGACTCAAGA
CGATAGTTACCGGATAAGGCGCAGCGGTCGGGCTGAACGGGGGGTTCGTGCACACAGCCCAGCTTGGAGC
GAACGACCTACACCGAACTGAGATACCTACAGCGTGAGCTATGAGAAAGCGCCACGCTTCCCGAAGGGAG
AAAGGCGGACAGGTATCCGGTAAGCGGCAGGGTCGGAACAGGAGAGCGCACGAGGGAGCTTCCAGGGGGA
AACGCCTGGTATCTTTATAGTCCTGTCGGGTTTCGCCACCTCTGACTTGAGCGTCGATTTTTGTGATGCT
CGTCAGGGGGGCGGAGCCTATGGAAAAACGCCAGCAACGCGGCCTTTTTACGGTTCCTGGCCTTTTGCTG
GCCTTTTGCTCACATGTTCTTTCCTGCGTTATCCCCTGATTCTGTGGATAACCGTATTACCGCCTTTGAG
TGAGCTGATACCGCTCGCCGCAGCCGAACGACCGAGCGCAGCGA
Features (pLannotate 1.2.2; 7 found; start..end, strand, type, name):
      1..23      +  rep_origin     RSF ori (fragment): Plasmids containing the RSF 1030 origin of replication can be propagated in E. coli cells that contain additional plasmids with compatible origins.
     25..74      +  CDS            lacI (fragment): lac repressor; lacI; The lac repressor binds to the lac operator to inhibit transcription in E. coli. This inhibition can be relieved by adding lactose or isopropyl-β-D-thiogalactopyranoside (IPTG).
    670..774     +  promoter       AmpR promoter: bla
    765..845     -  CDS            int (fragment): INT2_ECOLX - Protein inferred from homology: Swiss-Prot protein existence level 3. Putative integrase believed to be involved in the insertion of antibiotic resistance genes into plasmids and transposons. From Escherichia coli.
    933..989     +  CDS            GmR (fragment): gentamycin acetyltransferase; aacC1; confers resistance to gentamycin
    996..1784    +  CDS            aadA: S3AD_ECOLX - Experimental evidence at protein level: Swiss-Prot protein existence level 1. Mediates bacterial resistance to the antibiotics streptomycin and spectinomycin. From Escherichia coli.
   1958..2546    +  rep_origin     ori: high-copy-number ColE1/pMB1/pBR322/pUC origin of replication
