[The description below was written by a language model from this plasmid's Addgene catalogue record and pLannotate feature annotations shown in this document.]
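Description:
pMC-1-Ugi1-11 is a small (about 2.7 kb) Phytobrick/MoClo Level 0 part plasmid from a modular toolkit for plant genome engineering. It is built on the self-made pMC-1-ccdB-11 backbone. The backbone name suggests a ccdB counter-selection cassette that is replaced when a part is cloned in, although the record does not describe this step and lists the cloning sites as unknown. The plasmid is maintained in E. coli at high copy through a ColE1/pUC-type origin of replication. Selection is with spectinomycin, conferred by a full-length aadA gene (streptomycin/spectinomycin adenylyltransferase) lying downstream of an AmpR (bla) promoter.

The payload is a 451 bp insert described as the Ugi1 enhancer-blocking insulator from Utricularia gibba, a carnivorous bladderwort. The automated annotation does not label this element, so its coordinates are not given; it presumably lies in the unannotated stretch between the short fragments at the start of the sequence and the resistance cassette. As a Level 0 part it is not an expression construct in its own right, and no plant promoter, coding sequence, terminator or plant selectable marker is annotated. It instead serves as a stored, standardised building block for Golden Gate-style assembly into higher-level multigene or T-DNA vectors. There, an enhancer-blocking insulator placed between neighbouring transcription units is generally intended to limit regulatory cross-talk between them. The remaining annotations (RSF ori, lacI, an integrase and GmR) are all short fragments. They are most likely partial matches or remnants of the aadA cassette's origin rather than functional elements.
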