Addgene plasmid #197690: pMC-1-Ugi1-11
Purpose: Phytobrick (MoClo) Level 0 Part
Depositing lab: Daniel Voytas. Depositing organization: University of Minnesota. Publication: An extensible vector toolkit and parts library for advanced engineering of plant genomes. Chamness JC, Kumar J, Cruz AJ, Rhuby E, Holum MJ, Cody JP, Tibebu R, Gamo ME, Starker CG, Zhang F, Voytas DF. Plant Genome. 2023 Mar 9:e20312. doi: 10.1002/tpg2.20312. PubMed 36896468.
Backbone
  Vector backbone: pMC-1-ccdB-11
  Backbone manufacturer: Self-made
  Vector type: Plant Expression
Growth in bacteria
  Bacterial resistance: Spectinomycin, 50 μg/mL
  Growth temperature: 37°C
  Growth strain: DH5alpha
  Copy number: High Copy
Gene/Insert
  Gene/Insert name: Ugi1 enhancer-blocking insulator
  Species: Utricularia gibba
  Insert size (bp): 451
  Cloning method: Restriction Enzyme; 5′ cloning site Unknown (unknown if destroyed)
Terms and licenses: Academic/Nonprofit Terms; Industry Terms: Not Available to Industry
Depositor comments: Please visit https://doi.org/10.1101/2022.10.15.511792 for bioRxiv preprint.
How to cite: pMC-1-Ugi1-11 was a gift from Daniel Voytas (Addgene plasmid # 197690 ; http://n2t.net/addgene:197690 ; RRID:Addgene_197690)
